Addgene plasmid #184393: pCMV-3XFLAG-renilla-luciferase-beta-globin-control
Purpose: Transient transfection plasmid expressing Renilla-luciferase-beta-globin fusion protein
Depositing lab: Robert Bradley. Depositing organization: Fred Hutchinson Cancer Center. Publication: Nonsense-mediated mRNA decay uses complementary mechanisms to suppress mRNA and protein accumulation. Udy DB, Bradley RK. Life Sci Alliance. 2021 Dec 8;5(3). pii: 5/3/e202101217. doi: 10.26508/lsa.202101217. Print 2022 Mar. PubMed 34880103.
Backbone
  Vector backbone: p3xFLAG-CMV-10
  Backbone size w/o insert (bp): 7627
  Total vector size (bp): 8557
  Vector type: Mammalian Expression
  Selectable markers: Neomycin (select with G418)
Growth in bacteria
  Bacterial resistance: Ampicillin, 100 μg/mL
  Growth temperature: 37°C
  Growth strain: NEB Stable
  Copy number: High Copy
Gene/Insert
  Gene/Insert name: Renilla luciferase
  Species: Renilla reniformis
  Insert size (bp): 930
  Promoter: CMV
  Tag / fusion protein: 3X FLAG (N terminal on insert)
  Cloning method: Restriction Enzyme; 5′ cloning site EcoRI (not destroyed); 3′ cloning site EcoRI (not destroyed)
  Sequencing primers: 5′ TGACGCAAATGGGCGGTAG
Resource information
  A portion of this plasmid was derived from a plasmid made by: The Renilla luciferase sequence was synthesized by Genscript and amplified via PCR to be cloned into the backbone.
Terms and licenses: Academic/Nonprofit Terms; Industry Terms: Not Available to Industry
Depositor comments: The backbone is from a plasmid from James Inglese's lab (Addgene catalog # 112085, published in PMID: 29528287). The Renilla luciferase sequence replaces the firefly luciferase sequence in that plasmid. Additional cloning details are available in Udy et al., 2021 (PMID: 34880103).
How to cite: pCMV-3XFLAG-renilla-luciferase-beta-globin-control was a gift from Robert Bradley (Addgene plasmid # 184393 ; http://n2t.net/addgene:184393 ; RRID:Addgene_184393)
