[The description below was written by a language model from this plasmid's Addgene catalogue record and pLannotate feature annotations shown in this document.]
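Description:
pCMV-3XFLAG-renilla-luciferase-beta-globin-control is an 8,557 bp mammalian expression plasmid built on the p3xFLAG-CMV-10 backbone and intended for transient transfection. It is maintained in E. coli as a high-copy plasmid through a ColE1/pUC-type origin with ampicillin resistance (AmpR under its own bla promoter). It also carries an f1 origin and remnants of lac regulatory and lacZα sequences from the parental cloning vector. For selection in mammalian cells, an SV40 enhancer/early promoter drives a neomycin phosphotransferase gene (G418 resistance) terminated by an SV40 poly(A) signal. The annotation also detects adjacent ble and a partial str sequence, which look like carry-over from the source of the neo cassette.

The payload is a single transcription unit driven by the human CMV immediate-early enhancer and promoter. It encodes an N-terminal 3xFLAG epitope, a 930 bp Renilla reniformis luciferase coding sequence inserted at EcoRI sites, and a beta-globin segment flanked by Gateway attB1 and attB2 sites, ending in the human growth hormone poly(A) signal. Beta-globin is annotated as three separate coding blocks with unannotated gaps between them, which is consistent with a genomic, intron-containing gene, although the record does not say so. The automated species labels on these blocks are homology matches rather than a stated origin. According to the depositor, the plasmid derives from an earlier firefly luciferase–beta-globin construct in which the Renilla sequence replaced firefly luciferase. The associated publication concerns nonsense-mediated mRNA decay, and the "control" designation suggests that this plasmid is the reference reporter in that work, with output read by luminescence or FLAG detection. The record does not define what distinguishes the control from any test version.
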