Features (pLannotate 1.2.2; 28 found; start..end, strand, type, name):
      4..158     -  CDS            lacZα (fragment): LacZα fragment of β-galactosidase; lacZ fragment
    318..697     +  enhancer       CMV enhancer: human cytomegalovirus immediate early enhancer
    699..898     +  promoter       CMV promoter: human cytomegalovirus (CMV) immediate early promoter
    931..996     +  CDS            3xFLAG: three tandem FLAG® epitope tags, followed by an enterokinase cleavage site
   1015..1944    +  CDS            Rluc: luciferase from the anthozoan coelenterate Renilla reniformis (sea pansy)
   1972..1996    +  protein_bind   attB1: mutant version of attB; recombination site for the Gateway® BP reaction BP Clonase™
   2017..2139    +  CDS            HBB (fragment): HBB_MESBR - Experimental evidence at protein level: Swiss-Prot protein existence level 1. Involved in oxygen transport from the lung to the various peripheral tissues. From Mesocricetus brandti (Brandt's hamster) (Turkish hamster).
   2141..2473    +  CDS            HBB (fragment): HBB_HAPGR - Experimental evidence at protein level: Swiss-Prot protein existence level 1. Involved in oxygen transport from the lung to the various peripheral tissues. From Hapalemur griseus (Gray gentle lemur) (Eastern lesser bamboo lemur).
   3116..3238    +  CDS            HBB: HBB_COLGU - Experimental evidence at transcript level: Swiss-Prot protein existence level 2. Involved in oxygen transport from the lung to the various peripheral tissues. From Colobus guereza (Mantled guereza) (Eastern black-and-white colobus monkey).
   3258..3282    -  protein_bind   attB2: mutant version of attB; recombination site for the Gateway® BP reaction BP Clonase™
   3297..3315    -  misc_feature   MCS (fragment): pUC18/19 multiple cloning site
   3316..3938    +  polyA_signal   hGH poly(A) signal: human growth hormone polyadenylation signal
   3980..4277    +  promoter       SV40 promoter: SV40 enhancer and early promoter
   4331..5122    +  CDS            neo: KKA2_KLEPN - Also known as kan, nptII. Experimental evidence at protein level: Swiss-Prot protein existence level 1. Resistance to kanamycin, neomycin, paromomycin, ribostamycin, butirosin and gentamicin B. From Klebsiella pneumoniae.
   5146..5523    +  CDS            ble: BLE_KLEPN - Experimental evidence at protein level: Swiss-Prot protein existence level 1. Binding protein with a strong affinity to the bleomycin family of antibiotics. Binds to CL990; an antimitotic-antibiotic compound. From Klebsiella pneumoniae.
   5565..5624    +  CDS            str (fragment): STR_KLEPN - Protein inferred from homology: Swiss-Prot protein existence level 3. The aminoglycoside phosphotransferases achieve inactivation of their antibiotic substrates by phosphorylation. From Klebsiella pneumoniae.
   5647..5670    -  rep_origin     CloDF13 ori (fragment): Plasmids containing the CloDF13 (CDF) origin of replication can be propagated in E. coli cells that contain additional plasmids with compatible origins.
   5671..5754    +  CDS            large T antigen (fragment): large T antigen from SV40 (simian virus 40)
   5777..5911    +  polyA_signal   SV40 poly(A) signal: SV40 polyadenylation signal
   5917..5935    -  promoter       T7 promoter: promoter for bacteriophage T7 RNA polymerase
   5973..5989    -  protein_bind   lac operator: The lac repressor binds to the lac operator to inhibit transcription in E. coli. This inhibition can be relieved by adding lactose or isopropyl-β-D-thiogalactopyranoside (IPTG). lac repressor encoded by lacI
   5997..6027    -  promoter       lac promoter: promoter for the E. coli lac operon
   6042..6063    -  protein_bind   CAP binding site: CAP binding activates transcription in the presence of cAMP. E. coli catabolite activator protein
   6076..6168    -  CDS            lacI (fragment): lac repressor; lacI; The lac repressor binds to the lac operator to inhibit transcription in E. coli. This inhibition can be relieved by adding lactose or isopropyl-β-D-thiogalactopyranoside (IPTG).
   6351..6939    -  rep_origin     ori: high-copy-number ColE1/pMB1/pBR322/pUC origin of replication
   7110..7970    -  CDS            AmpR: β-lactamase; bla; confers resistance to ampicillin, carbenicillin, and related antibiotics
   7971..8075    -  promoter       AmpR promoter: bla
   8102..8530    +  rep_origin     f1 ori (sequence partly withheld): f1 bacteriophage origin of replication; arrow indicates direction of (+) strand synthesis
>Addgene plasmid #184393 | pCMV-3XFLAG-renilla-luciferase-beta-globin-control | addgene full sequence | sequence record 362384 | Addgene NGS Result
CCATTCGCCATTCAGGCTGCGCAACTGTTGGGAAGGGCGATCGGTGCGGGCCTCTTCGCTATTACGCCAG
CTGGCGAAAGGGGGATGTGCTGCAAGGCGATTAAGTTGGGTAACGCCAGGGTTTTCCCAGTCACGACGTT
GTAAAACGACGGCCAGTGCCAAGCTGATCTATACATTGAATCAATATTGGCAATTAGCCATATTAGTCAT
TGGTTATATAGCATAAATCAATATTGGCTATTGGCCATTGCATACGTTGTATCTATATCATAATATGTAC
ATTTATATTGGCTCATGTCCAATATGACCGCCATGTTGACATTGATTATTGACTAGTTATTAATAGTAAT
CAATTACGGGGTCATTAGTTCATAGCCCATATATGGAGTTCCGCGTTACATAACTTACGGTAAATGGCCC
GCCTGGCTGACCGCCCAACGACCCCCGCCCATTGACGTCAATAATGACGTATGTTCCCATAGTAACGCCA
ATAGGGACTTTCCATTGACGTCAATGGGTGGAGTATTTACGGTAAACTGCCCACTTGGCAGTACATCAAG
TGTATCATATGCCAAGTCCGCCCCCTATTGACGTCAATGACGGTAAATGGCCCGCCTGGCATTATGCCCA
GTACATGACCTTACGGGACTTTCCTACTTGGCAGTACATCTACGTATTAGTCATCGCTATTACCATGGTG
ATGCGGTTTTGGCAGTACACCAATGGGCGTGGATAGCGGTTTGACTCACGGGGATTTCCAAGTCTCCACC
CCATTGACGTCAATGGGAGTTTGTTTTGGCACCAAAATCAACGGGACTTTCCAAAATGTCGTAATAACCC
CGCCCCGTTGACGCAAATGGGCGGTAGGCGTGTACGGTGGGAGGTCTATATAAGCAGAGCTCGTTTAGTG
AACCGTCAGAATTAACCATGGACTACAAAGACCATGACGGTGATTATAAAGATCATGACATCGATTACAA
GGATGACGATGACAAGCTTGCGGCCGCGAATTCAACTTCGAAAGTTTATGATCCAGAACAAAGGAAACGG
ATGATAACTGGTCCGCAGTGGTGGGCCAGATGTAAACAAATGAATGTTCTTGATTCATTTATTAATTATT
ATGATTCAGAAAAACATGCAGAAAATGCTGTTATTTTTTTACATGGTAACGCGGCCTCTTCTTATTTATG
GCGACATGTTGTGCCACATATTGAGCCAGTAGCGCGGTGTATTATACCAGACCTTATTGGTATGGGCAAA
TCAGGCAAATCTGGTAATGGTTCTTATAGGTTACTTGATCATTACAAATATCTTACTGCATGGTTTGAAC
TTCTTAATTTACCAAAGAAGATCATTTTTGTCGGCCATGATTGGGGTGCTTGTTTGGCATTTCATTATAG
CTATGAGCATCAAGATAAGATCAAAGCAATAGTTCACGCTGAAAGTGTAGTAGATGTGATTGAATCATGG
GATGAATGGCCTGATATTGAAGAAGATATTGCGTTGATCAAATCTGAAGAAGGAGAAAAAATGGTTTTGG
AGAATAACTTCTTCGTGGAAACCATGTTGCCATCAAAAATCATGAGAAAGTTAGAACCAGAAGAATTTGC
AGCATATCTTGAACCATTCAAAGAGAAAGGTGAAGTTCGTCGTCCAACATTATCATGGCCTCGTGAAATC
CCGTTAGTAAAAGGTGGTAAACCTGACGTTGTACAAATTGTTAGGAATTATAATGCTTATCTACGTGCAA
GTGATGATTTACCAAAAATGTTTATTGAATCGGACCCAGGATTCTTTTCCAATGCTATTGTTGAAGGTGC
CAAGAAGTTTCCTAATACTGAATTTGTCAAAGTAAAAGGTCTTCATTTTTCGCAAGAAGATGCACCTGAT
GAAATGGGAAAATATATCAAATCGTTCGTTGAGCGAGTTCTCAAAAATGAACAAGCGAATTCATCGATAG
ATCTGATATCAACAAGTTTGTACAAAAAAGCAGGCTCCGCGGCCGCCCCCTTCACCGTGCATCTGACTCC
TGAGGAGAAGTCTGCCGTTACTGCCCTGTGGGGCAAGGTGAACGTGGATGAAGTTGGTGGTGAGGCCCTG
GGCAGGTTGGTATCAAGGTTACAAGACAGGTTTAAGGAGACCAATAGAAACTGGGCATGTGGAGACAGAG
AAGACTCTTGGGTTTCTGATAGGCACTGACTCTCTCTGCCTATTGGTCTATTTTCCCACCCTTAGGCTGC
TGGTGGTCTACCCTTGGACCCAGAGGTTCTTTGAGTCCTTTGGGGATCTGTCCACTCCTGATGCTGTTAT
GGGCAACCCTAAGGTGAAGGCTCATGGCAAGAAAGTGCTCGGTGCCTTTAGTGATGGCCTGGCTCACCTG
GACAACCTCAAGGGCACCTTTGCCACACTGAGTGAGCTGCACTGTGACAAGCTGCACGTGGATCCTGAGA
ACTTCAGGGTGAGTCTGATGGGCACCTCCTGGGTTTCCTTCCCCTGGCTATTCTGCTCAACCTTCCTATC
AGAAAAAAAGGGGAAGCGATTCTAGGGAGCAGTCTCCATGACTGTGTGTGGAGTGTTGACAAGAGTTCGG
ATATTTTATTCTCTACTCAGAATTGCTGCTCCCCCTCACTCTGTTCTGTGTTGTCATTTCCTCTTTCTTT
GGTAAGCTTTTAATTTCCAGTTGCATTTTACTAAATTAATTAAGCTGGTTATTTACTTCCCATCCTGATA
TCAGCTTCCCCTCCTCCTTTCCTCCCAGTCCTTCTCTCTCTCCTCTCTCTTTCTCTAATCCTTTCCTTTC
CCTCAGTTCATTTCTTCTTCTTTGATCTACGTTTGTTTGTCTTTTTAAATATTGCCTTGTAACTTGCTCA
GAGGACAAGGAAGATATGTCCCTGTTTCTTCTCATAGCTCTCAAGAATAGTAGCATAATTGGCTTTTATG
CCAGGGTGACAGGGGAAGAATATATTTTACATATAAATTCTGTTTGACATAGGATTCTTATAATAATTTG
TCAGTAGTTTAAGGTTGCAAACAAATGTCTTTGTAAATAAGCCTGCAGTATCTGGTATTTTTGCTCTACA
GTTATGTTGATGGTTCTTCCATATTCCCACAGCTCCTGGGCAATATGATCGTGATTGTGCTGGGCCACCA
CCTGGGCAAGGATTTCACCCCCGCTGCACAGGCTGCCTTCCAGAAGGTGGTGGCTGGAGTGGCCACTGCC
CTGGCCCACAAGTATCACTAAAAGGGTGGGCGCGCCGACCCAGCTTTCTTGTACAAAGTGGTTGATATCG
GTACCAGTCGACTCTAGAGGATCCCGGGTGGCATCCCTGTGACCCCTCCCCAGTGCCTCTCCTGGCCCTG
GAAGTTGCCACTCCAGTGCCCACCAGCCTTGTCCTAATAAAATTAAGTTGCATCATTTTGTCTGACTAGG
TGTCCTTCTATAATATTATGGGGTGGAGGGGGGTGGTATGGAGCAAGGGGCAAGTTGGGAAGACAACCTG
TAGGGCCTGCGGGGTCTATTGGGAACCAAGCTGGAGTGCAGTGGCACAATCTTGGCTCACTGCAATCTCC
GCCTCCTGGGTTCAAGCGATTCTCCTGCCTCAGCCTCCCGAGTTGTTGGGATTCCAGGCATGCATGACCA
GGCTCAGCTAATTTTTGTTTTTTTGGTAGAGACGGGGTTTCACCATATTGGCCAGGCTGGTCTCCAACTC
CTAATCTCAGGTGATCTACCCACCTTGGCCTCCCAAATTGCTGGGATTACAGGCGTGAACCACTGCTCCC
TTCCCTGTCCTTCTGATTTTAAAATAACTATACCAGCAGGAGGACGTCCAGACACAGCATAGGCTACCTG
GCCATGCCCAACCGGTGGGACATTTGAGTTGCTTGCTTGGCACTGTCCTCTCATGCGTTGGGTCCACTCA
GTAGATGCCTGTTGAATTGGGTACGCGGCCAGCTTGGCTGTGGAATGTGTGTCAGTTAGGGTGTGGAAAG
TCCCCAGGCTCCCCAGCAGGCAGAAGTATGCAAAGCATGCATCTCAATTAGTCAGCAACCAGGTGTGGAA
AGTCCCCAGGCTCCCCAGCAGGCAGAAGTATGCAAAGCATGCATCTCAATTAGTCAGCAACCATAGTCCC
GCCCCTAACTCCGCCCATCCCGCCCCTAACTCCGCCCAGTTCCGCCCATTCTCCGCCCCATGGCTGACTA
ATTTTTTTTATTTATGCAGAGGCCGAGGCCGCCTCGGCCTCTGAGCTATTCCAGAAGTAGTGAGGAGGCT
TTTTTGGAGGAATTGATCAGCTTGGGATCTGATCAAGAGACAGGATGAGGATCGTTTCGCATGATTGAAC
AAGATGGATTGCACGCAGGTTCTCCGGCCGCTTGGGTGGAGAGGCTATTCGGCTATGACTGGGCACAACA
GACAATCGGCTGCTCTGATGCCGCCGTGTTCCGGCTGTCAGCGCAGGGGCGCCCGGTTCTTTTTGTCAAG
ACCGACCTGTCCGGTGCCCTGAATGAACTGCAGGACGAGGCAGCGCGGCTATCGTGGCTGGCCACGACGG
GCGTTCCTTGCGCAGCTGTGCTCGACGTTGTCACTGAAGCGGGAAGGGACTGGCTGCTATTGGGCGAAGT
GCCGGGGCAGGATCTCCTGTCATCTCACCTTGCTCCTGCCGAGAAAGTATCCATCATGGCTGATGCAATG
CGGCGGCTGCATACGCTTGATCCGGCTACCTGCCCATTCGACCACCAAGCGAAACATCGCATCGAGCGAG
CACGTACTCGGATGGAAGCCGGTCTTGTCGATCAGGATGATCTGGACGAAGAGCATCAGGGGCTCGCGCC
AGCCGAACTGTTCGCCAGGCTCAAGGCGCGCATGCCCGACGGCGAGGATCTCGTCGTGACCCATGGCGAT
GCCTGCTTGCCGAATATCATGGTGGAAAATGGCCGCTTTTCTGGATTCATCGACTGTGGCCGGCTGGGTG
TGGCGGACCGCTATCAGGACATAGCGTTGGCTACCCGTGATATTGCTGAAGAGCTTGGCGGCGAATGGGC
TGACCGCTTCCTCGTGCTTTACGGTATCGCCGCTCCCGATTCGCAGCGCATCGCCTTCTATCGCCTTCTT
GACGAGTTCTTCTGAGCGGGACTCTGGGGTTCGAAATGACCGACCAAGCGACGCCCAACCTGCCATCACG
AGATTTCGATTCCACCGCCGCCTTCTATGAAAGGTTGGGCTTCGGAATCGTTTTCCGGGACGCCGGCTGG
ATGATCCTCCAGCGCGGGGATCTCATGCTGGAGTTCTTCGCCCACCCCGGGCTCGATCCCCTCGCGAGTT
GGTTCAGCTGCTGCCTGAGGCTGGACGACCTCGCGGAGTTCTACCGGCAGTGCAAATCCGTCGGCATCCA
GGAAACCAGCAGCGGCTATCCGCGCATCCATGCCCCCGAACTGCAGGAGTGGGGAGGCACGATGGCCGCT
TTGGTCGACCCGGACGGGACGCTCCTGCGCCTGATACAGAACGAATTGCTTGCAGGCATCTCATGAGTGT
GTCTTCCCGTTTTCCGCCTGAGGTCACTGCGTGGATGGAGCGCTGGCGCCTGCTGCGCGACGGCGAGCTG
CTCACCACCCACTCGCCAAGCTGGAACCGTAAAAAGGCCGCGTTGCTGGCGTTTTTCCATAGGCTCCGCC
GATCATAATCAGCCATACCACATTTGTAGAGGTTTTACTTGCTTTAAAAAACCTCCCACACCTCCCCCTG
AACCTGAAACATAAAATGAATGCAATTGTTGTTGTTAACTTGTTTATTGCAGCTTATAATGGTTACAAAT
AAAGCAATAGCATCACAAATTTCACAAATAAAGCATTTTTTTCACTGCATTCTAGTTGTGGTTTGTCCAA
ACTCATCAATGTATCTTATCATGTCTGGATCAATTCCCTATAGTGAGTCGTATTAAATTCGTAATCATGT
CATAGCTGTTTCCTGTGTGAAATTGTTATCCGCTCACAATTCCACACAACATACGAGCCGGAAGCATAAA
GTGTAAAGCCTGGGGTGCCTAATGAGTGAGCTAACTCACATTAATTGCGTTGCGCTCACTGCCCGCTTTC
CAGTCGGGAAACCTGTCGTGCCAGCTGCATTAATGAATCGGCCAACGCGCGGGGAGAGGCGGTTTGCGTA
TTGGGCGCTCTTCCGCTTCCTCGCTCACTGACTCGCTGCGCTCGGTCGTTCGGCTGCGGCGAGCGGTATC
AGCTCACTCAAAGGCGGTAATACGGTTATCCACAGAATCAGGGGATAACGCAGGAAAGAACATGTGAGCA
AAAGGCCAGCAAAAGGCCAGGAACCGTAAAAAGGCCGCGTTGCTGGCGTTTTTCCATAGGCTCCGCCCCC
CTGACGAGCATCACAAAAATCGACGCTCAAGTCAGAGGTGGCGAAACCCGACAGGACTATAAAGATACCA
GGCGTTTCCCCCTGGAAGCTCCCTCGTGCGCTCTCCTGTTCCGACCCTGCCGCTTACCGGATACCTGTCC
GCCTTTCTCCCTTCGGGAAGCGTGGCGCTTTCTCATAGCTCACGCTGTAGGTATCTCAGTTCGGTGTAGG
TCGTTCGCTCCAAGCTGGGCTGTGTGCACGAACCCCCCGTTCAGCCCGACCGCTGCGCCTTATCCGGTAA
CTATCGTCTTGAGTCCAACCCGGTAAGACACGACTTATCGCCACTGGCAGCAGCCACTGGTAACAGGATT
AGCAGAGCGAGGTATGTAGGCGGTGCTACAGAGTTCTTGAAGTGGTGGCCTAACTACGGCTACACTAGAA
GAACAGTATTTGGTATCTGCGCTCTGCTGAAGCCAGTTACCTTCGGAAAAAGAGTTGGTAGCTCTTGATC
CGGCAAACAAACCACCGCTGGTAGCGGTGGTTTTTTTGTTTGCAAGCAGCAGATTACGCGCAGAAAAAAA
GGATCTCAAGAAGATCCTTTGATCTTTTCTACGGGGTCTGACGCTCAGTGGAACGAAAACTCACGTTAAG
GGATTTTGGTCATGAGATTATCAAAAAGGATCTTCACCTAGATCCTTTTAAATTAAAAATGAAGTTTTAA
ATCAATCTAAAGTATATATGAGTAAACTTGGTCTGACAGTTACCAATGCTTAATCAGTGAGGCACCTATC
TCAGCGATCTGTCTATTTCGTTCATCCATAGTTGCCTGACTCCCCGTCGTGTAGATAACTACGATACGGG
AGGGCTTACCATCTGGCCCCAGTGCTGCAATGATACCGCGAGACCCACGCTCACCGGCTCCAGATTTATC
AGCAATAAACCAGCCAGCCGGAAGGGCCGAGCGCAGAAGTGGTCCTGCAACTTTATCCGCCTCCATCCAG
TCTATTAATTGTTGCCGGGAAGCTAGAGTAAGTAGTTCGCCAGTTAATAGTTTGCGCAACGTTGTTGCCA
TTGCTACAGGCATCGTGGTGTCACGCTCGTCGTTTGGTATGGCTTCATTCAGCTCCGGTTCCCAACGATC
AAGGCGAGTTACATGATCCCCCATGTTGTGCAAAAAAGCGGTTAGCTCCTTCGGTCCTCCGATCGTTGTC
AGAAGTAAGTTGGCCGCAGTGTTATCACTCATGGTTATGGCAGCACTGCATAATTCTCTTACTGTCATGC
CATCCGTAAGATGCTTTTCTGTGACTGGTGAGTACTCAACCAAGTCATTCTGAGAATAGTGTATGCGGCG
ACCGAGTTGCTCTTGCCCGGCGTCAATACGGGATAATACCGCGCCACATAGCAGAACTTTAAAAGTGCTC
ATCATTGGAAAACGTTCTTCGGGGCGAAAACTCTCAAGGATCTTACCGCTGTTGAGATCCAGTTCGATGT
AACCCACTCGTGCACCCAACTGATCTTCAGCATCTTTTACTTTCACCAGCGTTTCTGGGTGAGCAAAAAC
AGGAAGGCAAAATGCCGCAAAAAAGGGAATAAGGGCGACACGGAAATGTTGAATACTCATACTCTTCCTT
TTTCAATATTATTGAAGCATTTATCAGGGTTATTGTCTCATGAGCGGATACATATTTGAATGTATTTAGA
AAAATAAACAAATAGGGGTTCCGCGCACATTTCCCCGAAAAGTGCCACCTG
[124 nt withheld, positions 8102-8225]
C
[91 nt withheld, positions 8227-8317]
A
[49 nt withheld, positions 8319-8367]
CCTTTGACGTTGGAGTCCACGTTCTTT
[37 nt withheld, positions 8395-8431]
ACCCTATCTCGGTCTATTCTTTTGATTTATAAGGGATTTTGCCGATTTCGGCCTATTGGTTAAAAAATGA
GCTGATTTAACAAAAATTTAACGCGAATTTTAACAAAATATTAACGCTTACAATTT
