>Addgene plasmid #184393 | pCMV-3XFLAG-renilla-luciferase-beta-globin-control | depositor partial sequence | sequence record 357469 | Sequencing primer: CAGCTCCTGGGCAATATGAT
CCCCGCTGCACAGGCTGCCTTCCAGAAGGTGGTGGCTGGAGTGGCCACTGCCCTGGCCCACAAGTATCAC
TAAAAGGGTGGGCGCGCCGACCCAGCTTTCTTGTACAAAGTGGTTGATATCGGTACCAGTCGACTCTAGA
GGATCCCGGGTGGCATCCCTGTGACCCCTCCCCAGTGCCTCTCCTGGCCCTGGAAGTTGCCACTCCAGTG
CCCACCAGCCTTGTCCTAATAAAATTAAGTTGCATCATTTTGTCTGACTAGGTGTCCTTCTATAATATTA
TGGGGTGGAGGGGGGTGGTATGGAGCAAGGGGCAAGTTGGGAAGACAACCTGTAGGGCCTGCGGGGTCTA
TTGGGAACCAAGCTGGAGTGCAGTGGCACAATCTTGGCTCACTGCAATCTCCGCCTCCTGGGTTCAAGCG
ATTCTCCTGCCTCAGCCTCCCGAGTTGTTGGGATTCCAGGCATGCATGACCAGGCTCAGCTAATTTTTGT
TTTTTTGGTAGAGACGGGGTTTCACCATATTGGCCAGGCTGGTCTCCAACTCCTAATCTCAGGTGATCTA
CCCACCTTGGCCTCCCAAATTGCTGGGATTACAGGCGTGAACCACTGCTCCCTTCCCTGTCCTTCTGATT
TTAAAATAACTATACCAGCAGGAGGACGTCCAGACACAGCATAGGCTACCTGGCCATGCCCAACCGGTGG
GACATTTGAGTTGCTTGCTTGGCACTGTCCTCTCATGCGTTGGGTCCACTCAGTAGATGCCTGTTGAATT
GGGTACGCGGCCAGCTTGGCTGTGGAATGTGTGTC
