>Addgene plasmid #184393 | pCMV-3XFLAG-renilla-luciferase-beta-globin-control | depositor partial sequence | sequence record 357470 | Sequencing primer: TCAGGTGCATCTTCTTGCGA
CACCTTCAACAATAGCATTGGAAAAGAATCCTGGGTCCGATTCAATAAACATTTTTGGTAAATCATCACT
TGCACGTAGATAAGCATTATAATTCCTAACAATTTGTACAACGTCAGGTTTACCACCTTTTACTAACGGG
ATTTCACGAGGCCATGATAATGTTGGACGACGAACTTCACCTTTCTCTTTGAATGGTTCAAGATATGCTG
CAAATTCTTCTGGTTCTAACTTTCTCATGATTTTTGATGGCAACATGGTTTCCACGAAGAAGTTATTCTC
CAAAACCATTTTTTCTCCTTCTTCAGATTTGATCAACGCAATATCTTCTTCAATATCAGGCCATTCATCC
CATGATTCAATCACATCTACTACACTTTCAGCGTGAACTATTGCTTTGATCTTATCTTGATGCTCATAGC
TATAATGAAATGCCAAACAAGCACCCCAATCATGGCCGACAAAAATGATCTTCTTTGGTAAATTAAGAAG
TTCAAACCATGCAGTAAGATATTTGTAATGATCAAGTAACCTATAAGAACCATTACCAGATTTGCCTGAT
TTGCCCATACCAATAAGGTCTGGTATAATACACCGCGCTACTGGCTCAATATGTGGCACAACATGTCGCC
ATAAATAAGAAGAGGCCGCGTTACCATGTAAAAAAATAACAGCATTTTCTGCATGTTTTTCTGAATCATA
ATAATTAATAAATGAATCAAGAACATTCATTTGTTTACATCTGGCCCACCACTGCGGACCAGTTATCATC
CGTTTCCTTTGTTCTGGATCATAAACTTTCGAAGTTGAATTCGCGGCCGCAAGCTTGTCATCGTCATC
