>Addgene plasmid #184393 | pCMV-3XFLAG-renilla-luciferase-beta-globin-control | depositor partial sequence | sequence record 357471 | Sequencing primer: TGACGCAAATGGGCGGTAG
AGCTCGTTTAGTGAACCGTCAGAATTAACCATGGACTACAAAGACCATGACGGTGATTATAAAGATCATG
ACATCGATTACAAGGATGACGATGACAAGCTTGCGGCCGCGAATTCAACTTCGAAAGTTTATGATCCAGA
ACAAAGGAAACGGATGATAACTGGTCCGCAGTGGTGGGCCAGATGTAAACAAATGAATGTTCTTGATTCA
TTTATTAATTATTATGATTCAGAAAAACATGCAGAAAATGCTGTTATTTTTTTACATGGTAACGCGGCCT
CTTCTTATTTATGGCGACATGTTGTGCCACATATTGAGCCAGTAGCGCGGTGTATTATACCAGACCTTAT
TGGTATGGGCAAATCAGGCAAATCTGGTAATGGTTCTTATAGGTTACTTGATCATTACAAATATCTTACT
GCATGGTTTGAACTTCTTAATTTACCAAAGAAGATCATTTTTGTCGGCCATGATTGGGGTGCTTGTTTGG
CATTTCATTATAGCTATGAGCATCAAGATAAGATCAAAGCAATAGTTCACGCTGAAAGTGTAGTAGATGT
GATTGAATCATGGGATGAATGGCCTGATATTGAAGAAGATATTGCGTTGATCAAATCTGAAGAANGAGAA
AAAATGGTTTTGGAGAATAACTTCTTCGT
