>Addgene plasmid #184393 | pCMV-3XFLAG-renilla-luciferase-beta-globin-control | depositor partial sequence | sequence record 357472 | Sequencing primer: TGCACGTGGATCCTGAGAAC
TGGCTATTCTGCTCAACCTTCCTATCAGAAAAAAAGGGGAAGCGATTCTAGGGAGCAGTCTCCATGACTG
TGTGTGGAGTGTTGACAAGAGTTCGGATATTTTATTCTCTACTCAGAATTGCTGCTCCCCCTCACTCTGT
TCTGTGTTGTCATTTCCTCTTTCTTTGGTAAGCTTTTAATTTCCAGTTGCATTTTACTAAATTAATTAAG
CTGGTTATTTACTTCCCATCCTGATATCAGCTTCCCCTCCTCCTTTCCTCCCAGTCCTTCTCTCTCTCCT
CTCTCTTTCTCTAATCCTTTCCTTTCCCTCAGTTCATTTCTTCTTCTTTGATCTACGTTTGTTTGTCTTT
TTAAATATTGCCTTGTAACTTGCTCAGAGGACAAGGAAGATATGTCCCTGTTTCTTCTCATAGCTCTCAA
GAATAGTAGCATAATTGGCTTTTATGCCAGGGTGACAGGGGAAGAATATATTTTACATATAAATTCTGTT
TGACATAGGATTCTTATAATAATTTGTCAGTAGTTTAAGGTTGCAAACAAATGTCTTTGTAAATAAGCCT
GCAGTATCTGGTATTTTTGCTCTACAGTTATGTTGATGGTTCTTCCATATTCCCACAGCTCCTGGGCAAT
ATGATCGTGATTGTGCTGGGCCACCACCTGGGCAAGGATTTCACCCCCGCTGCACAGGCTGCCTTCCAGA
AGGTGGTGGCTGGAGTGGCCACTGCCCTGGCCCACAAGTATCACTAAAAGGGTGGGCGCGCCGACCCAGC
TTTCTTGTACAAAGTGGTTGATATCGGTACCAGTCGACTCTAGAGGATCCCGGGTGGCATCCCTGTGACC
CCT
